>Addgene plasmid #39503 | pcDNA3-HA-H-Ras_wt | addgene full sequence | sequence record 261150 | Addgene NGS Result
GATCTCCCGATCCCCTATGGTGCACTCTCAGTACAATCTGCTCTGATGCCGCATAGTTAAGCCAGTATCT
GCTCCCTGCTTGTGTGTTGGAGGTCGCTGAGTAGTGCGCGAGCAAAATTTAAGCTACAACAAGGCAAGGC
TTGACCGACAATTGCATGAAGAATCTGCTTAGGGTTAGGCGTTTTGCGCTGCTTCGCGATGTACGGGCCA
GATATACGCGTTGACATTGATTATTGACTAGTTATTAATAGTAATCAATTACGGGGTCATTAGTTCATAG
CCCATATATGGAGTTCCGCGTTACATAACTTACGGTAAATGGCCCGCCTGGCTGACCGCCCAACGACCCC
CGCCCATTGACGTCAATAATGACGTATGTTCCCATAGTAACGCCAATAGGGACTTTCCATTGACGTCAAT
GGGTGGAGTATTTACGGTAAACTGCCCACTTGGCAGTACATCAAGTGTATCATATGCCAAGTACGCCCCC
TATTGACGTCAATGACGGTAAATGGCCCGCCTGGCATTATGCCCAGTACATGACCTTATGGGACTTTCCT
ACTTGGCAGTACATCTACGTATTAGTCATCGCTATTACCATGGTGATGCGGTTTTGGCAGTACATCAATG
GGCGTGGATAGCGGTTTGACTCACGGGGATTTCCAAGTCTCCACCCCATTGACGTCAATGGGAGTTTGTT
TTGGCACCAAAATCAACGGGACTTTCCAAAATGTCGTAACAACTCCGCCCCATTGACGCAAATGGGCGGT
AGGCGTGTACGGTGGGAGGTCTATATAAGCAGAGCTCTCTGGCTAACTAGAGAACCCACTGCTTACTGGC
TTATCGAAATTAATACGACTCACTATAGGGAGACCCAAGCTTGGTACCGAGCTCGGATCCACTAGTAACG
GCCGCCAGTGTGCTGGAATTCGGAGCGATGTACCCATACGATGTTCCAGATTACGCTCCACCA
[495 nt withheld, positions 974-1468]
AAGCTGCGGAAGCTGAACCCTCCTGATGAGAGTGGCCCCGGCTGCATGAGCTGCAAGTGTGTGCTCTCCT
GACGCGAATTCTGCAGATATCCATCACACTGGCGGCCGCTCGAGCATGCATCTAGAGGGCCCTATTCTAT
AGTGTCACCTAAATGCTAGAGCTCGCTGATCAGCCTCGACTGTGCCTTCTAGTTGCCAGCCATCTGTTGT
TTGCCCCTCCCCCGTGCCTTCCTTGACCCTGGAAGGTGCCACTCCCACTGTCCTTTCCTAATAAAATGAG
GAAATTGCATCGCATTGTCTGAGTAGGTGTCATTCTATTCTGGGGGGTGGGGTGGGGCAGGACAGCAAGG
GGGAGGATTGGGAAGACAATAGCAGGCATGCTGGGGATGCGGTGGGCTCTATGGCTTCTGAGGCGGAAAG
AACCAGCTGGGGCTCTAGGGGGTATCCCC
[124 nt withheld, positions 1918-2041]
C
[91 nt withheld, positions 2043-2133]
A
[49 nt withheld, positions 2135-2183]
CCTTTGACGTTGGAGTCCACGTTCTTT
[37 nt withheld, positions 2211-2247]
ACCCTATCTCGGTCTATTCTTTTGATTTATAAGGGATTTTGCCGATTTCGGCCTATTGGTTAAAAAATGA
GCTGATTTAACAAAAATTTAACGCGAATTAATTCTGTGGAATGTGTGTCAGTTAGGGTGTGGAAAGTCCC
CAGGCTCCCCAGCAGGCAGAAGTATGCAAAGCATGCATCTCAATTAGTCAGCAACCAGGTGTGGAAAGTC
CCCAGGCTCCCCAGCAGGCAGAAGTATGCAAAGCATGCATCTCAATTAGTCAGCAACCATAGTCCCGCCC
CTAACTCCGCCCATCCCGCCCCTAACTCCGCCCAGTTCCGCCCATTCTCCGCCCCATGGCTGACTAATTT
TTTTTATTTATGCAGAGGCCGAGGCCGCCTCTGCCTCTGAGCTATTCCAGAAGTAGTGAGGAGGCTTTTT
TGGAGGCCTAGGCTTTTGCAAAAAGCTCCCGGGAGCTTGTATATCCATTTTCGGATCTGATCAAGAGACA
GGATGAGGATCGTTTCGCATGATTGAACAAGATGGATTGCACGCAGGTTCTCCGGCCGCTTGGGTGGAGA
GGCTATTCGGCTATGACTGGGCACAACAGACAATCGGCTGCTCTGATGCCGCCGTGTTCCGGCTGTCAGC
GCAGGGGCGCCCGGTTCTTTTTGTCAAGACCGACCTGTCCGGTGCCCTGAATGAACTGCAGGACGAGGCA
GCGCGGCTATCGTGGCTGGCCACGACGGGCGTTCCTTGCGCAGCTGTGCTCGACGTTGTCACTGAAGCGG
GAAGGGACTGGCTGCTATTGGGCGAAGTGCCGGGGCAGGATCTCCTGTCATCTCACCTTGCTCCTGCCGA
GAAAGTATCCATCATGGCTGATGCAATGCGGCGGCTGCATACGCTTGATCCGGCTACCTGCCCATTCGAC
CACCAAGCGAAACATCGCATCGAGCGAGCACGTACTCGGATGGAAGCCGGTCTTGTCGATCAGGATGATC
TGGACGAAGAGCATCAGGGGCTCGCGCCAGCCGAACTGTTCGCCAGGCTCAAGGCGCGCATGCCCGACGG
CGAGGATCTCGTCGTGACCCATGGCGATGCCTGCTTGCCGAATATCATGGTGGAAAATGGCCGCTTTTCT
GGATTCATCGACTGTGGCCGGCTGGGTGTGGCGGACCGCTATCAGGACATAGCGTTGGCTACCCGTGATA
TTGCTGAAGAGCTTGGCGGCGAATGGGCTGACCGCTTCCTCGTGCTTTACGGTATCGCCGCTCCCGATTC
GCAGCGCATCGCCTTCTATCGCCTTCTTGACGAGTTCTTCTGAGCGGGACTCTGGGGTTCGAAATGACCG
ACCAAGCGACGCCCAACCTGCCATCACGAGATTTCGATTCCACCGCCGCCTTCTATGAAAGGTTGGGCTT
CGGAATCGTTTTCCGGGACGCCGGCTGGATGATCCTCCAGCGCGGGGATCTCATGCTGGAGTTCTTCGCC
CACCCCAACTTGTTTATTGCAGCTTATAATGGTTACAAATAAAGCAATAGCATCACAAATTTCACAAATA
AAGCATTTTTTTCACTGCATTCTAGTTGTGGTTTGTCCAAACTCATCAATGTATCTTATCATGTCTGTAT
ACCGTCGACCTCTAGCTAGAGCTTGGCGTAATCATGGTCATAGCTGTTTCCTGTGTGAAATTGTTATCCG
CTCACAATTCCACACAACATACGAGCCGGAAGCATAAAGTGTAAAGCCTGGGGTGCCTAATGAGTGAGCT
AACTCACATTAATTGCGTTGCGCTCACTGCCCGCTTTCCAGTCGGGAAACCTGTCGTGCCAGCTGCATTA
ATGAATCGGCCAACGCGCGGGGAGAGGCGGTTTGCGTATTGGGCGCTCTTCCGCTTCCTCGCTCACTGAC
TCGCTGCGCTCGGTCGTTCGGCTGCGGCGAGCGGTATCAGCTCACTCAAAGGCGGTAATACGGTTATCCA
CAGAATCAGGGGATAACGCAGGAAAGAACATGTGAGCAAAAGGCCAGCAAAAGGCCAGGAACCGTAAAAA
GGCCGCGTTGCTGGCGTTTTTCCATAGGCTCCGCCCCCCTGACGAGCATCACAAAAATCGACGCTCAAGT
CAGAGGTGGCGAAACCCGACAGGACTATAAAGATACCAGGCGTTTCCCCCTGGAAGCTCCCTCGTGCGCT
CTCCTGTTCCGACCCTGCCGCTTACCGGATACCTGTCCGCCTTTCTCCCTTCGGGAAGCGTGGCGCTTTC
TCATAGCTCACGCTGTAGGTATCTCAGTTCGGTGTAGGTCGTTCGCTCCAAGCTGGGCTGTGTGCACGAA
CCCCCCGTTCAGCCCGACCGCTGCGCCTTATCCGGTAACTATCGTCTTGAGTCCAACCCGGTAAGACACG
ACTTATCGCCACTGGCAGCAGCCACTGGTAACAGGATTAGCAGAGCGAGGTATGTAGGCGGTGCTACAGA
GTTCTTGAAGTGGTGGCCTAACTACGGCTACACTAGAAGAACAGTATTTGGTATCTGCGCTCTGCTGAAG
CCAGTTACCTTCGGAAAAAGAGTTGGTAGCTCTTGATCCGGCAAACAAACCACCGCTGGTAGCGGTGGTT
TTTTTGTTTGCAAGCAGCAGATTACGCGCAGAAAAAAAGGATCTCAAGAAGATCCTTTGATCTTTTCTAC
GGGGTCTGACGCTCAGTGGAACGAAAACTCACGTTAAGGGATTTTGGTCATGAGATTATCAAAAAGGATC
TTCACCTAGATCCTTTTAAATTAAAAATGAAGTTTTAAATCAATCTAAAGTATATATGAGTAAACTTGGT
CTGACAGTTACCAATGCTTAATCAGTGAGGCACCTATCTCAGCGATCTGTCTATTTCGTTCATCCATAGT
TGCCTGACTCCCCGTCGTGTAGATAACTACGATACGGGAGGGCTTACCATCTGGCCCCAGTGCTGCAATG
ATACCGCGAGACCCACGCTCACCGGCTCCAGATTTATCAGCAATAAACCAGCCAGCCGGAAGGGCCGAGC
GCAGAAGTGGTCCTGCAACTTTATCCGCCTCCATCCAGTCTATTAATTGTTGCCGGGAAGCTAGAGTAAG
TAGTTCGCCAGTTAATAGTTTGCGCAACGTTGTTGCCATTGCTACAGGCATCGTGGTGTCACGCTCGTCG
TTTGGTATGGCTTCATTCAGCTCCGGTTCCCAACGATCAAGGCGAGTTACATGATCCCCCATGTTGTGCA
AAAAAGCGGTTAGCTCCTTCGGTCCTCCGATCGTTGTCAGAAGTAAGTTGGCCGCAGTGTTATCACTCAT
GGTTATGGCAGCACTGCATAATTCTCTTACTGTCATGCCATCCGTAAGATGCTTTTCTGTGACTGGTGAG
TACTCAACCAAGTCATTCTGAGAATAGTGTATGCGGCGACCGAGTTGCTCTTGCCCGGCGTCAATACGGG
ATAATACCGCGCCACATAGCAGAACTTTAAAAGTGCTCATCATTGGAAAACGTTCTTCGGGGCGAAAACT
CTCAAGGATCTTACCGCTGTTGAGATCCAGTTCGATGTAACCCACTCGTGCACCCAACTGATCTTCAGCA
TCTTTTACTTTCACCAGCGTTTCTGGGTGAGCAAAAACAGGAAGGCAAAATGCCGCAAAAAAGGGAATAA
GGGCGACACGGAAATGTTGAATACTCATACTCTTCCTTTTTCAATATTATTGAAGCATTTATCAGGGTTA
TTGTCTCATGAGCGGATACATATTTGAATGTATTTAGAAAAATAAACAAATAGGGGTTCCGCGCACATTT
CCCCGAAAAGTGCCACCTGACGTCGACGGATCGGGA
Features (pLannotate 1.2.2; 22 found; start..end, strand, type, name):
     16..68      -  misc_feature   bom (fragment): basis of mobility region from pBR322
    223..602     +  enhancer       CMV enhancer: human cytomegalovirus immediate early enhancer
    603..806     +  promoter       CMV promoter: human cytomegalovirus (CMV) immediate early promoter
    802..835     +  LTR            5' LTR (truncated) (fragment): truncated 5' long terminal repeat (LTR) from HIV-1
    851..869     +  promoter       T7 promoter: promoter for bacteriophage T7 RNA polymerase
    941..967     +  CDS            3xHA (fragment): three tandem HA epitope tags
    974..1540    +  CDS            H-Ras (sequence partly withheld): human small GTPase proto-oncoprotein
   1604..1622    -  promoter       SP6 promoter: promoter for bacteriophage SP6 RNA polymerase
   1648..1872    +  polyA_signal   bGH poly(A) signal: bovine growth hormone polyadenylation signal
   1876..1897    +  promoter       SV40 promoter (fragment): SV40 enhancer and early promoter
   1918..2346    +  rep_origin     f1 ori (sequence partly withheld): f1 bacteriophage origin of replication; arrow indicates direction of (+) strand synthesis
   2360..2689    +  promoter       SV40 promoter: SV40 enhancer and early promoter
   2756..3547    +  CDS            neo: KKA2_KLEPN - Also known as kan, nptII. Experimental evidence at protein level: Swiss-Prot protein existence level 1. Resistance to kanamycin, neomycin, paromomycin, ribostamycin, butirosin and gentamicin B. From Klebsiella pneumoniae.
   3571..3729    +  CDS            ble (fragment): BLE_KLEPN - Experimental evidence at protein level: Swiss-Prot protein existence level 1. Binding protein with a strong affinity to the bleomycin family of antibiotics. Binds to CL990; an antimitotic-antibiotic compound. From Klebsiella pneumoniae.
   3724..3845    +  polyA_signal   SV40 poly(A) signal: SV40 polyadenylation signal
   3918..3934    -  protein_bind   lac operator: The lac repressor binds to the lac operator to inhibit transcription in E. coli. This inhibition can be relieved by adding lactose or isopropyl-β-D-thiogalactopyranoside (IPTG). lac repressor encoded by lacI
   3942..3972    -  promoter       lac promoter: promoter for the E. coli lac operon
   3987..4008    -  protein_bind   CAP binding site: CAP binding activates transcription in the presence of cAMP. E. coli catabolite activator protein
   4021..4113    -  CDS            lacI (fragment): lac repressor; lacI; The lac repressor binds to the lac operator to inhibit transcription in E. coli. This inhibition can be relieved by adding lactose or isopropyl-β-D-thiogalactopyranoside (IPTG).
   4296..4884    -  rep_origin     ori: high-copy-number ColE1/pMB1/pBR322/pUC origin of replication
   5055..5915    -  CDS            AmpR: β-lactamase; bla; confers resistance to ampicillin, carbenicillin, and related antibiotics
   5916..6020    -  promoter       AmpR promoter: bla
