[The description below was written by a language model from this plasmid's Addgene catalogue record and pLannotate feature annotations shown in this document.]
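Description:
pcDNA3-HA-H-Ras_wt is a mammalian expression plasmid of about 6.1 kb built on the Invitrogen pcDNA3 backbone and carrying wild-type human HRAS, the small GTPase proto-oncoprotein, with an N-terminal HA epitope tag. It is propagated in E. coli through a high-copy ColE1/pUC-type origin and selected with ampicillin via the β-lactamase gene and its own promoter. An f1 origin is also present, which allows single-stranded DNA production. For selection in mammalian cells, a neomycin phosphotransferase cassette driven by the SV40 enhancer/early promoter and ended by an SV40 polyadenylation signal confers G418 resistance, so the plasmid can be used for stable lines as well as transient transfection.

The expression cassette consists of the human cytomegalovirus immediate early enhancer and promoter, the HA-tagged H-Ras coding sequence, and the bovine growth hormone polyadenylation signal. The annotation matches the tag to a fragment of a 3xHA element only 27 nt long, which corresponds to a single HA epitope lying just upstream of the H-Ras open reading frame. The insert was cloned into EcoRI sites at both ends, and both sites are retained. T7 and SP6 phage promoters flank the insert in opposite orientations and can serve for in vitro transcription or as sequencing primer sites. Several short hits in the table (HIV-1 LTR, ble, lacI and bom fragments, plus lac promoter/operator elements) appear to be backbone remnants or partial matches rather than functional payload.

The associated publication concerns phosphoinositide 3-OH kinase in Ras-driven cell transformation and control of the actin cytoskeleton. This fits use of the construct to express detectable, immunoprecipitable wild-type H-Ras in mammalian cells for signalling studies.
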