Addgene plasmid #39503: pcDNA3-HA-H-Ras_wt
Depositing lab: Julian Downward. Depositing organization: Cancer Research UK. Publication: Role of phosphoinositide 3-OH kinase in cell transformation and control of the actin cytoskeleton by Ras. Rodriguez-Viciana P, Warne PH, Khwaja A, Marte BM, Pappin D, Das P, Waterfield MD, Ridley A, Downward J. Cell. 1997 May 2;89(3):457-67. 10.1016/S0092-8674(00)80226-3 PubMed 9150145.
Backbone
  Vector backbone: pcDNA3
  Backbone manufacturer: Invitrogen
  Vector type: Mammalian Expression
  Selectable markers: Neomycin (select with G418)
Growth in bacteria
  Bacterial resistance: Ampicillin, 100 μg/mL
  Growth temperature: 37°C
  Growth strain: DH5alpha
  Copy number: Unknown
Gene/Insert
  Gene/Insert name: HRAS
  Species: H. sapiens (human)
  Entrez Gene: HRAS (a.k.a. C-BAS/HAS, C-H-RAS, C-HA-RAS1, CTLO, H-RASIDX, HAMSV, HRAS1, RASH1, p21ras)
  Promoter: CMV
  Tag / fusion protein: HA (N terminal on insert)
  Cloning method: Restriction Enzyme; 5′ cloning site EcoRI (not destroyed); 3′ cloning site EcoRI (not destroyed)
  Sequencing primers: 5′ CMV-F
Terms and licenses: Academic/Nonprofit Terms; Industry Terms: Not Available to Industry
How to cite: pcDNA3-HA-H-Ras_wt was a gift from Julian Downward (Addgene plasmid # 39503 ; http://n2t.net/addgene:39503 ; RRID:Addgene_39503)
