>Addgene plasmid #39503 | pcDNA3-HA-H-Ras_wt | addgene partial sequence | sequence record 51059 | CMV_fwd
TTAGCGACTCTCTGGCTACTAGAGAACCCACTGCTTACTGGCTTATCGAAATTAATACGACTCACTATAG
GGAGACCCAAGCTTGGTACCGAGCTCGGATCCACTAGTAACGGCCGCCAGTGTGCTGGAATTCGGAGCGA
TGTACCCATACGATGTTCCAGATTACGCTCCACCA
[495 nt withheld, positions 176-670]
AAGCTGCGGAAGCTGAACCCTCCTGATGAGAGTGGCCCCGGCTGCATGAGCTGCAAGTGTGTGCTCTCCT
GACGCGAATTCTGCAGATATCCATCACACTGGCGGCCGCTCGAGCATGCATCTAGAGGGCCCTATTCTAT
AGTGTCACCTAAATGCTAGAGCTCGCTGATCAGCCTCGACTGTGCCTTCTAGTTGCCAGCCATCTGTTGT
TTGCCCCCTCCCCGTGCCTTCCTTGACCCTGG
